>Addgene plasmid #25916 | pMAD-Gate1 | depositor full sequence | sequence record 12144 | Author sequence
TCAATATTGGCCATTAGCCATATTATTCATTGGTTATATAGCATAAATCAATATTGGCTATTGGCCATTG
CATACGTTGTATCTATATCATAATATGTACATTTATATTGGCTCATGTCCAATATGACCGCCATGTTGGC
ATTGATTATTGACTAGTTATTAATAGTAATCAATTACGGGGTCATTAGTTCATAGCCCATATATGGAGTT
CCGCGTTACATAACTTACGGTAAATGGCCCGCCTGGCTGACCGCCCAACGACCCCCGCCCATTGACGTCA
ATAATGACGTATGTTCCCATAGTAACGCCAATAGGGACTTTCCATTGACGTCAATGGGTGGAGTATTTAC
GGTAAACTGCCCACTTGGCAGTACATCAAGTGTATCATATGCCAAGTCCGCCCCCTATTGACGTCAATGA
CGGTAAATGGCCCGCCTGGCATTATGCCCAGTACATGACCTTACGGGACTTTCCTACTTGGCAGTACATC
TACGTATTAGTCATCGCTATTACCATGGTGATGCGGTTTTGGCAGTACACCAATGGGCGTGGATAGCGGT
TTGACTCACGGGGATTTCCAAGTCTCCACCCCATTGACGTCAATGGGAGTTTGTTTTGGCACCAAAATCA
ACGGGACTTTCCAAAATGTCGTAACAACTGCGATCGCCCGCCCCGTTGACGCAAATGGGCGGTAGGCGTG
TACGGTGGGAGGTCTATATAAGCAGAGCTCGTTTAGTGAACCGTCAGATCACTAGAAGCTTTATTGCGGT
AGTTTATCACAGTTAAATTGCTAACGCAGTCAGTGCTTCTGACACAACAGTCTCGAACTTAAGCTGCAGT
GACTCTCTTAAGGTAGCCTTGCAGAAGTTGGTCGTGAGGCACTGGGCAGGTAAGTATCAAGGTTACAAGA
CAGGTTTAAGGAGACCAATAGAAACTGGGCTTGTCGAGACAGAGAAGACTCTTGCGTTTCTGATAGGCAC
CTATTGGTCTTACTGACATCCACTTTGCCTTTCTCTCCACAGGTGTCCACTCCCAGTTCAATTACAGCTC
TTAAGGCTAGAGTACTTAATACGACTCACTATAGGCTAGCCAGCTTGAAGCAAGCCTCCTGAAAGATGAA
GCTACTGTCTTCTATCGAACAAGCATGCCCAAAAAAGAAGAGAAAGGTAGATGAATTCCCGGGGATCTCG
ACGGCCCCCCCGACCGATGTCAGCCTGGGGGACGAGCTCCACTTAGACGGCGAGGACGTGGCGATGGCGC
ATGCCGACGCGCTAGACGATTTCGATCTGGACATGTTGGGGGACGGGGATTCCCCGGGTCCGGGATCGCC
AGGGATCCGTCGACTTGACGCGTTGATATCACAAGTTTGTACAAAAAAGCTGAACGAGAAACGTAAAATG
ATATAAATATCAATATATTAAATTAGATTTTGCATAAAAAACAGACTACATAATACTGTAAAACACAACA
TATCCAGTCACTATGGCGGCCGCATTAGGCACCCCAGGCTTTACACTTTATGCTTCCGGCTCGTATAATG
TGTGGATTTTGAGTTAGGATCCGTCGAGATTTTCAGGAGCTAAGGAAGCTAAAATGGAGAAAAAAATCAC
TGGATATACCACCGTTGATATATCCCAATGGCATCGTAAAGAACATTTTGAGGCATTTCAGTCAGTTGCT
CAATGTACCTATAACCAGACCGTTCAGCTGGATATTACGGCCTTTTTAAAGACCGTAAAGAAAAATAAGC
ACAAGTTTTATCCGGCCTTTATTCACATTCTTGCCCGCCTGATGAATGCTCATCCGGAATTCCGTATGGC
AATGAAAGACGGTGAGCTGGTGATATGGGATAGTGTTCACCCTTGTTACACCGTTTTCCATGAGCAAACT
GAAACGTTTTCATCGCTCTGGAGTGAATACCACGACGATTTCCGGCAGTTTCTACACATATATTCGCAAG
ATGTGGCGTGTTACGGTGAAAACCTGGCCTATTTCCCTAAAGGGTTTATTGAGAATATGTTTTTCGTCTC
AGCCAATCCCTGGGTGAGTTTCACCAGTTTTGATTTAAACGTGGCCAATATGGACAACTTCTTCGCCCCC
GTTTTCACCATGGGCAAATATTATACGCAAGGCGACAAGGTGCTGATGCCGCTGGCGATTCAGGTTCATC
ATGCCGTTTGTGATGGCTTCCATGTCGGCAGAATGCTTAATGAATTACAACAGTACTGCGATGAGTGGCA
GGGCGGGGCGTAAACGCGTGGATCCGGCTTACTAAAAGCCAGATAACAGTATGCGTATTTGCGCGCTGAT
TTTTGCGGTATAAGAATATATACTGATATGTATACCCGAAGTATGTCAAAAAGAGGTATGCTATGAAGCA
GCGTATTACAGTGACAGTTGACAGCGACAGCTATCAGTTGCTCAAGGCATATATGATGTCAATATCTCCG
GTCTGGTAAGCACAACCATGCAGAATGAAGCCCGTCGTCTGCGTGCCGAACGCTGGAAAGCGGAAAATCA
GGAAGGGATGGCTGAGGTCGCCCGGTTTATTGAAATGAACGGCTCTTTTGCTGACGAGAACAGGGGCTGG
TGAAATGCAGTTTAAGGTTTACACCTATAAAAGAGAGAGCCGTTATCGTCTGTTTGTGGATGTACAGAGT
GATATTATTGACACGCCCGGGCGACGGATGGTGATCCCCCTGGCCAGTGCACGTCTGCTGTCAGATAAAG
TCTCCCGTGAACTTTACCCGGTGGTGCATATCGGGGATGAAAGCTGGCGCATGATGACCACCGATATGGC
CAGTGTGCCGGTCTCCGTTATCGGGGAAGAAGTGGCTGATCTCAGCCACCGCGAAAATGACATCAAAAAC
GCCATTAACCTGATGTTCTGGGGAATATAAATGTCAGGCTCCCTTATACACAGCCAGTCTGCAGGTCGAC
CATAGTGACTGGATATGTTGTGTTTTACAGTATTATGTAGTCTGTTTTTTATGCAAAATCTAATTTAATA
TATTGATATTTATATCATTTTACGTTTCTCGTTCAGCTTTCTTGTACAAAGTGGTGATATCATCTAGAGC
GGCCGCAGGTACCTGAATAACTAAGGCCGCTTCCCTTTAGTGAGGGTTAATGCTTCGAGCAGACATGATA
AGATACATTGATGAGTTTGGACAAACCACAACTAGAATGCAGTGAAAAAAATGCTTTATTTGTGAAATTT
GTGATGCTATTGCTTTATTTGTAACCATTATAAGCTGCAATAAACAAGTTAACAACAACAATTGCATTCA
TTTTATGTTTCAGGTTCAGGGGGAGATGTGGGAGGTTTTTTAAAGCAAGTAAAACCTCTACAAATGTGGT
AAAATCCGATAAGGATCGATTCCGGAGCCTGAATGGCGAATGG
[124 nt withheld, positions 3404-3527]
C
[91 nt withheld, positions 3529-3619]
A
[49 nt withheld, positions 3621-3669]
CCTTTGACGTTGGAGTCCACGTTCTTT
[37 nt withheld, positions 3697-3733]
ACCCTATCTCGGTCTATTCTTTTGATTTATAAGGGATTTTGCCGATTTCGGCCTATTGGTTAAAAAATGA
GCTGATTTAACAAAAATTTAACGCGAATTTTAACAAAATATTAACGCTTACAATTTCGCCTGTGTACCTT
CTGAGGCGGAAAGAACCAGCTGTGGAATGTGTGTCAGTTAGGGTGTGGAAAGTCCCCAGGCTCCCCAGCA
GGCAGAAGTATGCAAAGCATGCATCTCAATTAGTCAGCAACCAGGTGTGGAAAGTCCCCAGGCTCCCCAG
CAGGCAGAAGTATGCAAAGCATGCATCTCAATTAGTCAGCAACCATAGTCCCGCCCCTAACTCCGCCCAT
CCCGCCCCTAACTCCGCCCAGTTCCGCCCATTCTCCGCCCCATGGCTGACTAATTTTTTTTATTTATGCA
GAGGCCGAGGCCGCCTCGGCCTCTGAGCTATTCCAGAAGTAGTGAGGAGGCTTTTTTGGAGGCCTAGGCT
TTTGCAAAAAGCTTGATTCTTCTGACACAACAGTCTCGAACTTAAGGCTAGAGCCACCATGATTGAACAA
GATGGATTGCACGCAGGTTCTCCGGCCGCTTGGGTGGAGAGGCTATTCGGCTATGACTGGGCACAACAGA
CAATCGGCTGCTCTGATGCCGCCGTGTTCCGGCTGTCAGCGCAGGGGCGCCCGGTTCTTTTTGTCAAGAC
CGACCTGTCCGGTGCCCTGAATGAACTGCAGGACGAGGCAGCGCGGCTATCGTGGCTGGCCACGACGGGC
GTTCCTTGCGCAGCTGTGCTCGACGTTGTCACTGAAGCGGGAAGGGACTGGCTGCTATTGGGCGAAGTGC
CGGGGCAGGATCTCCTGTCATCTCACCTTGCTCCTGCCGAGAAAGTATCCATCATGGCTGATGCAATGCG
GCGGCTGCATACGCTTGATCCGGCTACCTGCCCATTCGACCACCAAGCGAAACATCGCATCGAGCGAGCA
CGTACTCGGATGGAAGCCGGTCTTGTCGATCAGGATGATCTGGACGAAGAGCATCAGGGGCTCGCGCCAG
CCGAACTGTTCGCCAGGCTCAAGGCGCGCATGCCCGACGGCGAGGATCTCGTCGTGACCCATGGCGATGC
CTGCTTGCCGAATATCATGGTGGAAAATGGCCGCTTTTCTGGATTCATCGACTGTGGCCGGCTGGGTGTG
GCGGACCGCTATCAGGACATAGCGTTGGCTACCCGTGATATTGCTGAAGAGCTTGGCGGCGAATGGGCTG
ACCGCTTCCTCGTGCTTTACGGTATCGCCGCTCCCGATTCGCAGCGCATCGCCTTCTATCGCCTTCTTGA
CGAGTTCTTCTGAGCGGGACTCTGGGGTTCGAAATGACCGACCAAGCGACGCCCAACCTGCCATCACGAT
GGCCGCAATAAAATATCTTTATTTTCATTACATCTGTGTGTTGGTTTTTTGTGTGAAGATCCGCGTATGG
TGCACTCTCAGTACAATCTGCTCTGATGCCGCATAGTTAAGCCAGCCCCGACACCCGCCAACACCCGCTG
ACGCGCCCTGACGGGCTTGTCTGCTCCCGGCATCCGCTTACAGACAAGCTGTGACCGTCTCCGGGAGCTG
CATGTGTCAGAGGTTTTCACCGTCATCACCGAAACGCGCGAGACGAAAGGGCCTCGTGATACGCCTATTT
TTATAGGTTAATGTCATGATAATAATGGTTTCTTAGACGTCAGGTGGCACTTTTCGGGGAAATGTGCGCG
GAACCCCTATTTGTTTATTTTTCTAAATACATTCAAATATGTATCCGCTCATGAGACAATAACCCTGATA
AATGCTTCAATAATATTGAAAAAGGAAGAGTATGAGTATTCAACATTTCCGTGTCGCCCTTATTCCCTTT
TTTGCGGCATTTTGCCTTCCTGTTTTTGCTCACCCAGAAACGCTGGTGAAAGTAAAAGATGCTGAAGATC
AGTTGGGTGCACGAGTGGGTTACATCGAACTGGATCTCAACAGCGGTAAGATCCTTGAGAGTTTTCGCCC
CGAAGAACGTTTTCCAATGATGAGCACTTTTAAAGTTCTGCTATGTGGCGCGGTATTATCCCGTATTGAC
GCCGGGCAAGAGCAACTCGGTCGCCGCATACACTATTCTCAGAATGACTTGGTTGAGTACTCACCAGTCA
CAGAAAAGCATCTTACGGATGGCATGACAGTAAGAGAATTATGCAGTGCTGCCATAACCATGAGTGATAA
CACTGCGGCCAACTTACTTCTGACAACGATCGGAGGACCGAAGGAGCTAACCGCTTTTTTGCACAACATG
GGGGATCATGTAACTCGCCTTGATCGTTGGGAACCGGAGCTGAATGAAGCCATACCAAACGACGAGCGTG
ACACCACGATGCCTGTAGCAATGGCAACAACGTTGCGCAAACTATTAACTGGCGAACTACTTACTCTAGC
TTCCCGGCAACAATTAATAGACTGGATGGAGGCGGATAAAGTTGCAGGACCACTTCTGCGCTCGGCCCTT
CCGGCTGGCTGGTTTATTGCTGATAAATCTGGAGCCGGTGAGCGTGGGTCTCGCGGTATCATTGCAGCAC
TGGGGCCAGATGGTAAGCCCTCCCGTATCGTAGTTATCTACACGACGGGGAGTCAGGCAACTATGGATGA
ACGAAATAGACAGATCGCTGAGATAGGTGCCTCACTGATTAAGCATTGGTAACTGTCAGACCAAGTTTAC
TCATATATACTTTAGATTGATTTAAAACTTCATTTTTAATTTAAAAGGATCTAGGTGAAGATCCTTTTTG
ATAATCTCATGACCAAAATCCCTTAACGTGAGTTTTCGTTCCACTGAGCGTCAGACCCCGTAGAAAAGAT
CAAAGGATCTTCTTGAGATCCTTTTTTTCTGCGCGTAATCTGCTGCTTGCAAACAAAAAAACCACCGCTA
CCAGCGGTGGTTTGTTTGCCGGATCAAGAGCTACCAACTCTTTTTCCGAAGGTAACTGGCTTCAGCAGAG
CGCAGATACCAAATACTGTTCTTCTAGTGTAGCCGTAGTTAGGCCACCACTTCAAGAACTCTGTAGCACC
GCCTACATACCTCGCTCTGCTAATCCTGTTACCAGTGGCTGCTGCCAGTGGCGATAAGTCGTGTCTTACC
GGGTTGGACTCAAGACGATAGTTACCGGATAAGGCGCAGCGGTCGGGCTGAACGGGGGGTTCGTGCACAC
AGCCCAGCTTGGAGCGAACGACCTACACCGAACTGAGATACCTACAGCGTGAGCTATGAGAAAGCGCCAC
GCTTCCCGAAGGGAGAAAGGCGGACAGGTATCCGGTAAGCGGCAGGGTCGGAACAGGAGAGCGCACGAGG
GAGCTTCCAGGGGGAAACGCCTGGTATCTTTATAGTCCTGTCGGGTTTCGCCACCTCTGACTTGAGCGTC
GATTTTTGTGATGCTCGTCAGGGGGGCGGAGCCTATGGAAAAACGCCAGCAACGCGGCCTTTTTACGGTT
CCTGGCCTTTTGCTGGCCTTTTGCTCACATGGCTCGACAGATCT
Features (pLannotate 1.2.2; 26 found; start..end, strand, type, name):
    140..517     +  enhancer       CMV enhancer: human cytomegalovirus immediate early enhancer
    518..729     +  promoter       CMV promoter: human cytomegalovirus (CMV) immediate early promoter
    890..1022    +  intron         chimeric intron: chimera between introns from human β-globin and immunoglobulin heavy chain genes
   1067..1085    +  promoter       T7 promoter: promoter for bacteriophage T7 RNA polymerase
   1116..1148    +  CDS            GAL4 DNA binding domain (fragment): DNA binding domain of the GAL4 transcriptional activator; Saccharomyces cerevisiae GAL4 (truncated)
   1149..1169    +  CDS            SV40 NLS: nuclear localization signal of SV40 (simian virus 40) large T antigen
   1194..1326    +  CDS            VP16 AD (fragment): transcriptional activation domain of herpes simplex virus protein VP16 (Triezenberg et al., 1988; Cousens et al., 1989); UL48
   1361..1485    +  protein_bind   attR1: mutant version of attR; recombination site for the Gateway® LR reaction LR Clonase™
   1510..1540    +  promoter       lac UV5 promoter: E. coli lac promoter with an "up" mutation
   1564..1593    +  promoter       cat promoter (fragment): promoter of the E. coli cat gene encoding chloramphenicol acetyltransferase
   1594..2253    +  CDS            CmR: chloramphenicol acetyltransferase; cat; confers resistance to chloramphenicol
   2432..2590    +  CDS            ccdA (fragment): CCDA_ECO57 - Also known as H, letA. Experimental evidence at protein level: Swiss-Prot protein existence level 1. Antitoxin component of a type II toxin-antitoxin (TA) system which inhibits the post-segregational killing (PSK) of plasmid-free cells, also referred to as a plasmid addiction system. Binds to and blocks the activity of CcdB; will also remove bound CcdB protein from the CcdB-GyrA complex by forming a CcdA-CcdB complex, a process termed rejuvenation. Functions as a transcriptional corepressor for the ccdAB operon, repression also requires CcdB (By similarity). From Escherichia coli
   2595..2897    +  CDS            ccdB: CCDB_ECOLI - Also known as G, letB, letD. Experimental evidence at protein level: Swiss-Prot protein existence level 1. Toxic component of a type II toxin-antitoxin (TA) system, functioning in plasmid maintainence. Responsible for the post- segregational killing (PSK) of plasmid-free cells, also referred to as a plasmid addiction system. Half-life of over 2 hours. Cell killing by CcdB is accompanied by filamentation, defects in chromosome and plasmid segregation, defects in cell division, formation of anucleate cells, decreased DNA synthesis and plasmid loss. Interferes with the activity of DN
   2941..3065    -  protein_bind   attR2: mutant version of attR; recombination site for the Gateway® LR reaction LR Clonase™
   3114..3131    -  promoter       T3 promoter (fragment): promoter for bacteriophage T3 RNA polymerase
   3149..3270    -  polyA_signal   SV40 poly(A) signal: SV40 polyadenylation signal
   3293..3361    -  CDS            large T antigen (fragment): large T antigen from SV40 (simian virus 40)
   3404..3832    +  rep_origin     f1 ori (sequence partly withheld): f1 bacteriophage origin of replication; arrow indicates direction of (+) strand synthesis
   3874..4231    +  promoter       SV40 promoter: SV40 enhancer and early promoter
   4282..5073    +  CDS            neo: KKA2_KLEPN - Also known as kan, nptII. Experimental evidence at protein level: Swiss-Prot protein existence level 1. Resistance to kanamycin, neomycin, paromomycin, ribostamycin, butirosin and gentamicin B. From Klebsiella pneumoniae.
   5140..5188    +  polyA_signal   poly(A) signal: synthetic polyadenylation signal
   5194..5248    -  misc_feature   bom (fragment): basis of mobility region from pBR322
   5350..5385    -  CDS            rop (fragment): Rop protein, which maintains plasmids at low copy number; rop
   5480..5584    +  promoter       AmpR promoter: bla
   5585..6445    +  CDS            AmpR: β-lactamase; bla; confers resistance to ampicillin, carbenicillin, and related antibiotics
   6616..7204    +  rep_origin     ori: high-copy-number ColE1/pMB1/pBR322/pUC origin of replication
