[The description below was written by a language model from this plasmid's Addgene catalogue record and pLannotate feature annotations shown in this document.]
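Description:
pMAD-Gate1 is a Gateway destination vector for mammalian two-hybrid assays, built on the Promega pACT mammalian expression backbone. A roughly 1.7 kb Gateway cassette was inserted at an EcoRV site, giving a plasmid of about 7.3 kb. No gene of interest is present. The "insert" is the recombination cassette itself: attR1 and attR2 sites flanking a chloramphenicol acetyltransferase gene and the ccdB toxin gene, along with a ccdA fragment. Because ccdB kills standard E. coli strains, the empty vector is propagated in a ccdB-tolerant strain under ampicillin and chloramphenicol selection. After an LR recombination with an entry clone, the cassette is replaced by the open reading frame of interest, and ccdB loss provides counter-selection for recombinants.

Expression is driven by the CMV immediate-early enhancer and promoter followed by a chimeric β-globin/immunoglobulin intron. Upstream of attR1, the coding region contains a short GAL4 fragment, an SV40 nuclear localization signal and the herpes simplex virus VP16 activation domain. A recombined ORF is therefore produced as a nuclear-targeted, N-terminally VP16-fused "prey" protein, and the transcript ends at an SV40 polyadenylation signal. T7 and T3 promoter sequences flank the fusion region. A separate SV40 promoter–neo–synthetic poly(A) unit allows G418 selection of mammalian cells. A ColE1/pUC-type origin, AmpR and an f1 origin support bacterial maintenance and single-stranded DNA production.

According to the associated publication title, the plasmid belongs to a coupled yeast two-hybrid/mammalian two-hybrid system that uses reading-frame-independent, site-specific recombinational cloning. This should let candidate interactors be moved between yeast and mammalian assay vectors. The "1" in the name may denote one reading-frame variant, but the record does not state this.
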