Addgene plasmid #25916: pMAD-Gate1
Depositing lab: Kamil Onder. Depositing organization: University of Salzburg. Publication: Coupled yeast 2-hybrid-mammalian 2-hybrid reading-frame-independent and site-specific recombinational cloning vector system. Maier CJ, Maier RH, Hintner H, Bauer JW, Onder K. Assay Drug Dev Technol. 2010 Oct;8(5):625-9. doi: 10.1089/adt.2009.0266. Epub 2010 Jun 1. PubMed 20515414.
Backbone
  Vector backbone: pACT
  Backbone manufacturer: Promega
  Backbone size w/o insert (bp): 5566
  Vector type: Mammalian Expression
  Selectable markers: Neomycin (select with G418)
Growth in bacteria
  Bacterial resistance: Chloramphenicol and Ampicillin, 25 & 100 μg/mL
  Growth temperature: 37°C
  Growth strain: ccdB Survival
  Growth instructions: Strain (ccdB Survival Strain): F- mcrA Δ(mrr-hsdRMS-mcrBC) Φ80lacZΔM15 ΔlacX74 recA1 araΔ139 Δ(ara-leu)7697 galU galK rpsL (StrR) endA1 nupG fhuA::IS2 ; Growth condition: 37°C
  Copy number: Unknown
Gene/Insert
  Gene/Insert name: None
  Insert size (bp): 1711
  Tag / fusion protein: VP16 Fusion Protein (N terminal on backbone)
  Cloning method: Restriction Enzyme; 5′ cloning site EcoRV (not destroyed); 3′ cloning site EcoRV (not destroyed)
  Sequencing primers: 5′ ATTCCCGGGGATCTCGAC
Terms and licenses: Academic/Nonprofit Terms; Industry Terms: Not Available to Industry
How to cite: pMAD-Gate1 was a gift from Kamil Onder (Addgene plasmid # 25916 ; http://n2t.net/addgene:25916 ; RRID:Addgene_25916)
