>Addgene plasmid #25916 | pMAD-Gate1 | addgene partial sequence | sequence record 66884 | chim-int-F 5'-TCTTACTGACATCCACTTTGCC-3'
GTCCACTCCCAGTTCAATTACAGCTCTTAAGGCTAGAGTACTTAATACGACTCACTATAGGCTAGCCAGC
TTGAAGCAAGCCTCCTGAAAGATGAAGCTACTGTCTTCTATCGAACAAGCATGCCCAAAAAAGAAGAGAA
AGGTAGATGAATTCCCGGGGATCTCGACGGCCCCCCCGACCGATGTCAGCCTGGGGGACGAGCTCCACTT
AGACGGCGAGGACGTGGCGATGGCGCATGCCGACGCGCTAGACGATTTCGATCTGGACATGTTGGGGGAC
GGGGATTCCCCGGGTCCGGGATCGCCAGGGATCCGTCGACTTGACGCGTTGATATCACAAGTTTGTACAA
AAAAGCTGAACGAGAAACGTAAAATGATATAAATATCAATATATTAAATTAGATTTTGCATAAAAAACAG
ACTACATAATACTGTAAAACACAACATATCCAGTCACTATGGCGGCCGCATTAGGCACCCCAGGCTTTAC
ACTTTATGCTTCCGGCTCGTATAATGTGTGGATTTTGAGTTAGGATCCGTCGAGATTTTCAGGAGCTAAG
GAAGCTAAAATGGAGAAAAAAATCACTGGATATACCACCGTTGATATATCCCAATGGCATCGTAAAGAAC
ATTTTGAGGCATTTCAGTCAGTTGCTCAATGTACCTATAACCAGACCGTTCAGCTGGATATTACGGCCTT
TTTAAAGACCGTAAAGAAAAATAAGCACAAGTTTTATCCGGCCTTTATTCACATTCTTGCCCGCCTGATG
AATGCTCATCCGGAATTCCGTATGGCAATGAAAGACGGTGAGCTGGTGATATGGGATAGTGTTCACCCTT
GTTACACCGTTTTCCATGAGCAAACTGAAACGTTTTCATCGCTCTGGAGTGAATACCACGACGATTTCCG
GCAGTTTCTACACATATATTCGCAAGATGTGGCGTGTTACGGTGAAAACCTGGCCTA
