>Addgene plasmid #25916 | pMAD-Gate1 | addgene partial sequence | sequence record 66885 | ccdB-Fwd 5'-GCATGATGACCACCGATATG-3'
GGTCTCCGTTATCGGGGAAGAAGTGGCTGATCTCAGCCACCGCGAAAATGACATCAAAAACGCCATTAAC
CTGATGTTCTGGGGAATATAAATGTCAGGCTCCCTTATACACAGCCAGTCTGCAGGTCGACCATAGTGAC
TGGATATGTTGTGTTTTACAGTATTATGTAGTCTGTTTTTTATGCAAAATCTAATTTAATATATTGATAT
TTATATCATTTTACGTTTCTCGTTCAGCTTTCTTGTACAAAGTGGTGATATCATCTAGAGCGGCCGCAGG
TACCTGAATAACTAAGGCCGCTTCCCTTTAGTGAGGGTTAATGCTTCGAGCAGACATGATAAGATACATT
GATGAGTTTGGACAAACCACAACTAGAATGCAGTGAAAAAAATGCTTTATTTGTGAAATTTGTGATGCTA
TTGCTTTATTTGTAACCATTATAAGCTGCAATAAACAAGTTAACAACAACAATTGCATTCATTTTATGTT
TCAGGTTCAGGGGGAGATGTGGGAGGTTTTTTAAAGCAAGTAAAACCTCTACAAATGTGGTAAAATCCGA
TAAGGATCGATTCCGGAGCCTGAATGGCGAATGG
[124 nt withheld, positions 595-718]
C
[91 nt withheld, positions 720-810]
A
[49 nt withheld, positions 812-860]
CCTTTGACGTTGGAGTCCACGTTCTTT
[37 nt withheld, positions 888-924]
ACCCTATCTCGGTCTATTCTTTTGATTTATAAGGGATTTTGCCGATTTCGGCCTATTGGTTAAAAAATGA
GCTGATTTAACAAAAATTTAACGCGAATTTTAACAAAATATTAACGCTTACAATTTCGCCTGTGTACCTT
CTGAGGCGGAAAGAACCA
